Addgene plasmid #73536: pX458-sgRNA_Ago1_4
Purpose: Expresses SpCas9, GFP, and sgRNA targeting Ago1
Depositing lab: Constance Ciaudo. Depositing organization: ETH Zurich (Swiss Federal Institute of Technology). Publication: Argonaute 2 Is Required for Extra-embryonic Endoderm Differentiation of Mouse Embryonic Stem Cells. Ngondo RP, Cirera-Salinas D, Yu J, Wischnewski H, Bodak M, Vandormael-Pournin S, Geiselmann A, Wettstein R, Luitz J, Cohen-Tannoudji M, Ciaudo C. Stem Cell Reports. 2018 Jan 24. pii: S2213-6711(17)30571-4. doi: 10.1016/j.stemcr.2017.12.023. PubMed 29396181.
Backbone
  Vector backbone: pSpCas9(BB)-2A-GFP (PX458)
  Backbone manufacturer: Feng Zhang (Addgene plasmid # 48138)
  Backbone size w/o insert (bp): 9300
  Vector type: Mammalian Expression, CRISPR
Growth in bacteria
  Bacterial resistance: Ampicillin, 100 μg/mL
  Growth temperature: 37°C
  Growth strain: DH5alpha
  Copy number: High Copy
Gene/Insert
  Gene/Insert name: AGO1
  gRNA/shRNA sequence: CATCCCATATACCCGTGCGG
  Species: M. musculus (mouse)
  Insert size (bp): 20
  Promoter: hU6
  Cloning method: Restriction Enzyme; 5′ cloning site BbsI (destroyed during cloning); 3′ cloning site BbsI (destroyed during cloning)
  Sequencing primers: 5′ TTTATGGCGAGGCGGCGG
Terms and licenses: Academic/Nonprofit Terms; Industry Terms: Not Available to Industry
How to cite: pX458-sgRNA_Ago1_4 was a gift from Constance Ciaudo (Addgene plasmid # 73536 ; http://n2t.net/addgene:73536 ; RRID:Addgene_73536)
