[The description below was written by a language model from this plasmid's Addgene catalogue record.]
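Description:
pX458-sgRNA_Ago1_4 is an all-in-one mammalian CRISPR expression plasmid built on the pSpCas9(BB)-2A-GFP (PX458) backbone, which is about 9.3 kb before insertion. It is propagated in E. coli as a high-copy plasmid under ampicillin selection. The record lists no mammalian drug-selection marker. Cells that have taken up the plasmid are identified by the GFP reporter instead.

The insert is a 20-nucleotide guide sequence directed against mouse Ago1 (Argonaute 1). It was cloned between the two BbsI sites of the backbone, and both sites were destroyed in the process. This places the spacer downstream of the human U6 promoter, an RNA polymerase III promoter, so that it is transcribed as part of a single guide RNA. As the backbone name indicates, the same plasmid carries Streptococcus pyogenes Cas9 joined to GFP through a 2A self-cleaving peptide, so the nuclease and the fluorescent protein are made from one transcript as separate polypeptides. The record does not state the promoter driving this Cas9-2A-GFP cassette, and no feature table is provided to confirm other elements.

After transient transfection, Cas9 and the guide together direct a double-strand break at the Ago1 locus, and GFP fluorescence allows transfected cells to be enriched or sorted before mutant clones are isolated. The "_4" in the name suggests it is one of several Ago1 guides, although the record does not say so. The associated publication concerns Argonaute protein function in the differentiation of mouse embryonic stem cells, which is consistent with using the plasmid to generate Ago1 knockout lines in that system.
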