>Addgene plasmid #73536 | pX458-sgRNA_Ago1_4 | addgene partial sequence | sequence record 139776 | pCBhProF 5'-agggatggttggttggtggg-3'
TAAGATGGCCCCAAAGAAGAAGCGGAAGGTCGGGTATCCACGGAGTCCCAGCAGCCGACAAGAAGTACAG
CATCGGCCTGGACATCGGCACCAACTCTGTGGGCTGGGCCGTGATCACCGACGAGTACAAGGTGCCCAGC
AAGAAATTCAAGGTGCTGGGCAACACCGACCGGCACAGCATCAAGAAGAACCTGATCGGAGCCCTGCTGT
TCGACAGCGGCGAAACAGCCGAGGCCACCCGGCTGAAGAGAACCGCCAGAAGAAGATACACCAGACGGAA
GAACCGGATCTGCTATCTGCAAGAGATCTTCAGCAACGAGATGGCCAAGGTGGACGACAGCTTCTTCCAC
AGACTGGAAGAGTCCTTCCTGGTGGAAGAGGATAAGAAGCACGAGCGGCACCCCATCTTCGGCAACATCG
TGGACGAGGTGGCCTACCACGAGAAGTACCCCACCATCTACCACCTGAGAAAGAAACTGGTGGACAGCAC
CGACAAGGCCGACCTGCGGCTGATCTATCTGGCCCTGGCCCACATGATCAAGTTCCGGGGCCACTTCCTG
ATCGAGGGCGACCTGAACCCCGACAACAGCGACGTGGACAAGCTGTTCATCCAGCTGGTGCAGACCTACA
ACCAGCTGTTCGAGGAA
