>Addgene plasmid #73536 | pX458-sgRNA_Ago1_4 | addgene partial sequence | sequence record 139777 | hU6-F 5'-GAGGGCCTATTTCCCATGATT-3'
ATTGGAATTAATTTGACTGTAAACACAAAGATATTAGTACAAAATACGTGACGTAGAAAGTAATAATTTC
TTGGGTAGTTTGCAGTTTTAAAATTATGTTTTAAAATGGACTATCATATGCTTACCGTAACTTGAAAGTA
TTTCGATTTCTTGGCTTTATATATCTTGTGGAAAGGACGAAACACCGCATCCCATATACCCGTGCGGGTT
TTAGAGCTAGAAATAGCAAGTTAAAATAAGGCTAGTCCGTTATCAACTTGAAAAAGTGGCACCGAGTCGG
TGCTTTTTTGTTTTAGAGCTAGAAATAGCAAGTTAAAATAAGGCTAGTCCGTTTTTAGCGCGTGCGCCAA
TTCTGCAGACAAATGGCTCTAGAGGTACCCGTTACATAACTTACGGTAAATGGCCCGCCTGGCTGACCGC
CCAACGACCCCCGCCCATTGACGTCAATAGTAACGCCAATAGGGACTTTCCATTGACGTCAATGGGTGGA
GTATTTACGGTAAACTGCCCACTTGGCAGTACATCAAGTGTATCATATGCCAAGTACGCCCCCTATTGAC
GTCAATGACGGTAAATGGCCCGCCTGGCATTGTGCCCAGTACATGACCTTATGGGACTTTCCTACTTGGC
AGTACATCTACGTATTAGTCATCGCTATTACCATGGTCGAGGTGAGCCCCACGTTCTGCTTCACTCTCCC
CATCTCCCCCCCCTCC
