>Addgene plasmid #73536 | pX458-sgRNA_Ago1_4 | addgene partial sequence | sequence record 140438 | hSpCas9-R1 5'-CGCTCGTGCTTCTTATCCTC-3'
CCTTGGCCATCTCGTTGCTGAAGATCTCTTGCAGATAGCAGATCCGGTTCTTCCGTCTGGTGTATCTTCT
TCTGGCGGTTCTCTTCAGCCGGGTGGCCTCGGCTGTTTCGCCGCTGTCGAACAGCAGGGCTCCGATCAGG
TTCTTCTTGATGCTGTGCCGGTCGGTGTTGCCCAGCACCTTGAATTTCTTGCTGGGCACCTTGTACTCGT
CGGTGATCACGGCCCAGCCCACAGAGTTGGTGCCGATGTCCAGGCCGATGCTGTACTTCTTGTCGGCTGC
TGGGACTCCGTGGATACCGACCTTCCGCTTCTTCTTTGGGGCCATCTTATCGTCATCGTCTTTGTAATCA
ATATCATGATCCTTGTAGTCTCCGTCGTGGTCCTTATAGTCCATGGTGGCACCGGTCCAACCTGAAAAAA
AGTGATTTCAGGCAGGTGCTCCAGGTAATTAAACATTAATACCCCACCAACCAACCATCCCTTAAACCCT
TACCTCTTGCTCAGCTAATTACAGCCCGG
